>Addgene plasmid #110041 | pHH0103_APLP2_Kunitz-BPTI | addgene full sequence | sequence record 215956 | Addgene NGS Result
TTGACAATTAATCATCGGCTCGTATAATGTGTGGAATTGTGAGCGGATAACAATTTCACACAGGAAACAG
CCAGTCCGTTTAGGTGTTTTCACGAGCACTTCACCAACAAGGACCATAGATTATGAAAATCGAAGAACAC
CATCACCATCACCATTCCAGCGGTAAGCTTATGTCCCCTATACTAGGTTATTGGAAAATTAAGGGCCTTG
TGCAACCCACTCGACTTCTTTTGGAATATCTTGAAGAAAAATATGAAGAGCATTTGTATGAGCGCGATGA
AGGTGATAAATGGCGAAACAAAAAGTTTGAATTGGGTTTGGAGTTTCCCAATCTTCCTTATTATATTGAT
GGTGATGTTAAATTAACACAGTCTATGGCCATCATACGTTATATAGCTGACAAGCACAACATGTTGGGTG
GTTGTCCAAAAGAGCGTGCAGAGATTTCAATGCTTGAAGGAGCGGTTTTGGATATTAGATACGGTGTTTC
GAGAATTGCATATAGTAAAGACTTTGAAACTCTCAAAGTTGATTTTCTTAGCAAGCTACCTGAAATGCTG
AAAATGTTCGAAGATCGTTTATGTCATAAAACATATTTAAATGGTGATCATGTAACCCATCCTGACTTCA
TGTTGTATGACGCTCTTGATGTTGTTTTATACATGGACCCAATGTGCCTGGATGCGTTCCCAAAATTAGT
TTGTTTTAAAAAACGTATTGAAGCTATCCCACAAATTGATAAGTACTTGAAATCCAGCAAGTATATAGCA
TGGCCTTTGCAGGGCTGGCAAGCCACGTTTGGTGGTGGCGACCATCCTCCAAAATCGGATCTGGAAGTTC
TGTTCCAGGGGCCCCTGTCCAGCGGTCTGGTTCCGCGTGGTTCCGGTACCGCGGCCCAGCCGGCCGTGAA
AGCAGTTTGCAGCCAGGAAGCTATGACCGGTCCGTGTCGTGCAGTCATGCCGCGCTGGTATTTTGATCTG
TCTAAGGGTAAATGCGTGCGTTTCATTTACGGCGGTTGTGGCGGTAACCGCAACAATTTTGAAAGTGAAG
ACTATTGCATGGCGGTTTGTAAAGCCATGATCGCGGCCGCATA
[142 nt withheld, positions 1094-1235]
C
[98 nt withheld, positions 1237-1334]
AGTTTGTACTGGTGACGAAACTCAGTGTCTAGCTAGAGTGGC
[149 nt withheld, positions 1377-1525]
T
[41 nt withheld, positions 1527-1567]
T
[62 nt withheld, positions 1569-1630]
A
[35 nt withheld, positions 1632-1666]
CCTCCCTCAATCGGTTGAATGTCGCCCTTTTGTCTTTGGCGCTGGTAAACCATATGAA
[86 nt withheld, positions 1725-1810]
T
[54 nt withheld, positions 1812-1865]
CTAGCGCCGCCCTATACCTTGTCTGCCTCCCCGCGTTGCGTCGCGGTGCATGGAGCCGGGCCACCTCGAC
CTGAATGGAAGCCGGCGGCACCTCGCTAACGGATTCACCACTCCAAGAATTGGAGCCAATCAATTCTTGC
GGAGAACTGTGAATGCGCAAACCAACCCTTGGCAGAACATATCCATCGCGTCCGCCATCTCCAGCAGCCG
CACGCGGCGCATCTCGGGCAGCGTTGGGTCCTGGCCACGGGTGCGCATGATCGTGCTCCTGTCGTTGAGG
ACCCGGCTAGGCTGGCGGGGTTGCCTTACTGGTTAGCAGAATGAATCACCGATACGCGAGCGAACGTGAA
GCGACTGCTGCTGCAAAACGTCTGCGACCTGAGCAACAACATGAATGGTCTTCGGTTTCCGTGTTTCGTA
AAGTCTGGAAACGCGGAAGTCAGCGCCCTGCACCATTATGTTCCGGATCTGCATCGCAGGATGCTGCTGG
CTACCCTGTGGAACACCTACATCTGTATTAACGAAGCGCTGGCATTGACCCTGAGTGATTTTTCTCTGGT
CCCGCCGCATCCATACCGCCAGTTGTTTACCCTCACAACGTTCCAGTAACCGGGCATGTTCATCATCAGT
AACCCGTATCGTGAGCATCCTCTCTCGTTTCATCGGTATCATTACCCCCATGAACAGAAATCCCCCTTAC
ACGGAGGCATCAGTGACCAAACAGGAAAAAACCGCCCTTAACATGGCCCGCTTTATCAGAAGCCAGACAT
TAACGCTTCTGGAGAAACTCAACGAGCTGGACGCGGATGAACAGGCAGACATCTGTGAATCGCTTCACGA
CCACGCTGATGAGCTTTACCGCAGGATCCGCGAAATTGTAAGCGTTAATATTTTGTTAAAATTCGCGTTA
AATTTTTGTTAAATCAGCTCATTTTTTAACCAATAGGCCGAAATCGGCAAAATCCCTTATAAATCAAAAG
AATAGACCGAGATAGGGT
[37 nt withheld, positions 2864-2900]
AAAGAACGTGGACTCCAACGTCAAAGG
[49 nt withheld, positions 2928-2976]
T
[91 nt withheld, positions 2978-3068]
G
[124 nt withheld, positions 3070-3193]
CGCGGATCCTGCCTCGCGCGTTTCGGTGATGACGGTGAAAACCTCTGACACATGCAGCTCCCGGAGACGG
TCACAGCTTGTCTGTAAGCGGATGCCGGGAGCAGACAAGCCCGTCAGGGCGCGTCAGCGGGTGTTGGCGG
GTGTCGGGGCGCAGCCATGACCCAGTCACGTAGCGATAGCGGAGTGTATACTGGCTTAACTATGCGGCAT
CAGAGCAGATTGTACTGAGAGTGCACCATATGCGGTGTGAAATACCGCACAGATGCGTAAGGAGAAAATA
CCGCATCAGGCGCTCTTCCGCTTCCTCGCTCACTGACTCGCTGCGCTCGGTCGTTCGGCTGCGGCGAGCG
GTATCAGCTCACTCAAAGGCGGTAATACGGTTATCCACAGAATCAGGGGATAACGCAGGAAAGAACATGT
GAGCAAAAGGCCAGCAAAAGGCCAGGAACCGTAAAAAGGCCGCGTTGCTGGCGTTTTTCCATAGGCTCCG
CCCCCCTGACGAGCATCACAAAAATCGACGCTCAAGTCAGAGGTGGCGAAACCCGACAGGACTATAAAGA
TACCAGGGTTTCCCCCTGGAAGCTCCCTCGTGCGCTCTCCTGTTCCGACCCTGCCGCTTACCGGATACCT
GTCCGCCTTTCTCCCTTCGGGAAGCGTGGCGCTTTCTCATAGCTCACGCTGTAGGTATCTCAGTTCGGTG
TAGGTCGTTCGCTCCAAGCTGGGCTGTGTGCACGAACCCCCCGTTCAGCCCGACCGCTGCGCCTTATCCG
GTAACTATCGTCTTGAGTCCAACCCGGTAAGACACGACTTATCGCCACTGGCAGCAGCCACTGGTAACAG
GATTAGCAGAGCGAGGTATGTAGGCGGTGCTACAGAGTTCTTGAAGTGGTGGCCTAACTACGGCTACACT
AGAAGGACAGTATTTGGTATCTGCGCTCTGCTGAAGCCAGTTACCTTCGGAAAAAGAGTTGGTAGCTCTT
GATCCGGCAAACAAACCACCGCTGGTAGCGGTGGTTTTTTTGTTTGCAAGCAGCAGATTACGCGCAGAAA
AAAAGGATCTCAAGAAGATCCTTTGATCTTTTCTACGGGGTCTGACGCTCAGTGGAACGAAAACTCACGT
TAAGGGATTTTGGTCATGAGATTATCAAAAAGGATCTTCACCTAGATCCTTTTAAATTAAAAATGAAGTT
TTAAATCAATCTAAAGTATATATGAGTAAACTTGGTCTGACAGTTACCAATGCTTAATCAGTGAGGCACC
TATCTCAGCGATCTGTCTATTTCGTTCATCCATAGTTGCCTGACTCCCCGTCGTGTAGATAACTACGATA
CGGGAGGGCTTACCATCTGGCCCCAGTGCTGCAATGATACCGCGAGACCCACGCTCACCGGCTCCAGATT
TATCAGCAATAAACCAGCCAGCCGGAAGGGCCGAGCGCAGAAGTGGTCCTGCAACTTTATCCGCCTCCAT
CCAGTCTATTAATTGTTGCCGGGAAGCTAGAGTAAGTAGTTCGCCAGTTAATAGTTTGCGCAACGTTGTT
GCCATTGCTGCAGGCATCGTGGTGTCACGCTCGTCGTTTGGTATGGCTTCATTCAGCTCCGGTTCCCAAC
GATCAAGGCGAGTTACATGATCCCCCATGTTGTGCAAAAAAGCGGTTAGCTCCTTCGGTCCTCCGATCGT
TGTCAGAAGTAAGTTGGCCGCAGTGTTATCACTCATGGTTATGGCAGCACTGCATAATTCTCTTACTGTC
ATGCCATCCGTAAGATGCTTTTCTGTGACTGGTGAGTACTCAACCAAGTCATTCTGAGAATAGTGTATGC
GGCGACCGAGTTGCTCTTGCCCGGCGTCAACACGGGATAATACCGCGCCACATAGCAGAACTTTAAAAGT
GCTCATCATTGGAAAACGTTCTTCGGGGCGAAAACTCTCAAGGATCTTACCGCTGTTGAGATCCAGTTCG
ATGTAACCCACTCGTGCACCCAACTGATCTTCAGCATCTTTTACTTTCACCAGCGTTTCTGGGTGAGCAA
AAACAGGAAGGCAAAATGCCGCAAAAAAGGGAATAAGGGCGACACGGAAATGTTGAATACTCATACTCTT
CCTTTTTCAATATTATTGAAGCATTTATCAGGGTTATTGTCTCATGAGCGGATACATATTTGAATGTATT
TAGAAAAATAAACAAATAGGGGTTCCGCGCACATTTCCCCGAAAAGTGCCACCTGACGTCTAAGAAACCA
TTATTATCATGACATTAACCTATAAAAATAGGCGTATCACGAGGCCCTTTCGTCTTCAAGAATTCCCGAC
ACCATCGAATGGTGCAAAACCTTTCGCGGTATGGCATGATAGCGCCCGGAAGAGAGTCAATTCAGGGTGG
TGAATGTGAAACCAGTAACGTTATACGATGTCGCAGAGTATGCCGGTGTCTCTTATCAGACCGTTTCCCG
CGTGGTGAACCAGGCCAGCCACGTTTCTGCGAAAACGCGGGAAAAAGTGGAAGCGGCGATGGCGGAGCTG
AATTACATTCCCAACCGCGTGGCACAACAACTGGCGGGCAAACAGTCGTTGCTGATTGGCGTTGCCACCT
CCAGTCTGGCCCTGCACGCGCCGTCGCAAATTGTCGCGGCGATTAAATCTCGCGCCGATCAACTGGGTGC
CAGCGTGGTGGTGTCGATGGTAGAACGAAGCGGCGTCGAAGCCTGTAAAGCGGCGGTGCACAATCTTCTC
GCGCAACGCGTCAGTGGGCTGATCATTAACTATCCGCTGGATGACCAGGATGCCATTGCTGTGGAAGCTG
CCTGCACTAATGTTCCGGCGTTATTTCTTGATGTCTCTGACCAGACACCCATCAACAGTATTATTTTCTC
CCATGAAGACGGTACGCGACTGGGCGTGGAGCATCTGGTCGCATTGGGTCACCAGCAAATCGCGCTGTTA
GCGGGCCCATTAAGTTCTGTCTCGGCGCGTCTGCGTCTGGCTGGCTGGCATAAATATCTCACTCGCAATC
AAATTCAGCCGATAGCGGAACGGGAAGGCGACTGGAGTGCCATGTCCGGTTTTCAACAAACCATGCAAAT
GCTGAATGAGGGCATCGTTCCCACTGCGATGCTGGTTGCCAACGATCAGATGGCGCTGGGCGCAATGCGC
GCCATTACCGAGTCCGGGCTGCGCGTTGGTGCGGATATCTCGGTAGTGGGATACGACGATACCGAAGACA
GCTCATGTTATATCCCGCCGTTAACCACCATCAAACAGGATTTTCGCCTGCTGGGGCAAACCAGCGTGGA
CCGCTTGCTGCAACTCTCTCAGGGCCAGGCGGTGAAGGGCAATCAGCTGTTGCCCGTCTCACTGGTGAAA
AGAAAAACCACCCTGGCGCCCAATACGCAAACCGCCTCTCCCCGCGCGTTGGCCGATTCATTAATGCAGC
TGGCACGACAGGTTTCCCGACTGGAAAGCGGGCAGTGAGCGCAACGCAATTAATGTAAGTTAGCTCACTC
ATTAGGCACAATTCTCATGTTTGACAGCTTATCATCGACTGCACGGTGCACCAATGCTTCTGGCGTCAGG
CAGCCATCGGAAGCTGTGGTATGGCTGTGCAGGTCGTAAATCACTGCATAATTCGTGTCGCTCAAGGCGC
ACTCCCGTTCTGGATAATGTTTTTTGCGCCGACATCATAACGGTTCTGGCAAATATTCTGAAATGAGCTG
Features (pLannotate 1.2.2; 21 found; start..end, strand, type, name):
      1..29      +  promoter       tac promoter: strong E. coli promoter; hybrid between the trp and lac UV5 promoters
     37..53      +  protein_bind   lac operator: The lac repressor binds to the lac operator to inhibit transcription in E. coli. This inhibition can be relieved by adding lactose or isopropyl-β-D-thiogalactopyranoside (IPTG). lac repressor encoded by lacI
    138..155     +  CDS            6xHis: 6xHis affinity tag
    171..824     +  CDS            GST26_SCHJA: Experimental evidence at protein level: Swiss-Prot protein existence level 1. GST isoenzymes appear to play a central role in the parasite detoxification system. Other functions are also suspected including a role in increasing the solubility of haematin in the parasite gut. From Schistosoma japonicum (Blood fluke).
    912..1076    +  CDS            VKT1_STIHL: Experimental evidence at protein level: Swiss-Prot protein existence level 1. Active against serine, cysteine, and aspartic proteases. Can bind vertebrate trypsin and chymotrypsin. From Stichodactyla helianthus (Sun anemone) (Stoichactis helianthus).
   1098..1145    +  terminator     fd terminator (sequence withheld): central terminator from bacteriophage fd (Otsuka and Kunisawa, 1982)
   1150..1362    +  CDS            M13 gene III (fragment) (sequence partly withheld): pIII; III; minor coat protein
   1377..1847    +  CDS            M13 gene III (fragment) (sequence partly withheld): pIII; III; minor coat protein
   1869..1939    +  CDS            TcR (fragment): tetracycline efflux protein; tet; confers resistance to tetracycline
   2181..2561    -  CDS            YPB1_ECOLX: Protein predicted: Swiss-Prot protein existence level 4. From Escherichia coli.
   2578..2729    +  CDS            rop (fragment): Rop protein, which maintains plasmids at low copy number; rop
   2765..3193    -  rep_origin     f1 ori (sequence partly withheld): f1 bacteriophage origin of replication; arrow indicates direction of (+) strand synthesis
   3202..3241    +  CDS            rop (fragment): Rop protein, which maintains plasmids at low copy number; rop
   3343..3483    +  misc_feature   bom: basis of mobility region from pBR322
   3669..4256    -  rep_origin     ori: high-copy-number ColE1/pMB1/pBR322/pUC origin of replication
   4427..5287    -  CDS            AmpR: β-lactamase; bla; confers resistance to ampicillin, carbenicillin, and related antibiotics
   5288..5392    -  promoter       AmpR promoter: bla
   5501..5578    +  promoter       lacIq promoter: lacI (mutant); In the lacIq allele, a single base change in the promoter boosts expression of the lacI gene about 10-fold.
   5579..6661    +  CDS            lacI: lac repressor; lacI; The lac repressor binds to the lac operator to inhibit transcription in E. coli. This inhibition can be relieved by adding lactose or isopropyl-β-D-thiogalactopyranoside (IPTG).
   6674..6695    +  protein_bind   CAP binding site: CAP binding activates transcription in the presence of cAMP. E. coli catabolite activator protein
   6714..6731    +  promoter       tet promoter (fragment): E. coli promoter for tetracycline efflux protein gene
