[The description below was written by a language model from this plasmid's Addgene catalogue record and pLannotate feature annotations shown in this document.]
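Description:
pHH0103_APLP2_Kunitz-BPTI is a 6.9 kb bacterial expression plasmid built on the pHH0103 backbone for producing and purifying the Kunitz/BPTI-type protease inhibitor domain of human APLP2 (amyloid beta precursor-like protein 2) in E. coli. It is maintained through a ColE1/pBR322-type origin with the adjacent bom region and is selected with ampicillin via the β-lactamase gene. The catalogue lists it as low copy, although the rop coding sequence appears only as fragments interrupted by an f1 phage origin. The f1 origin, together with two M13 gene III fragments and remnants of a tetracycline resistance gene and promoter, suggests the backbone derives from a phagemid-style vector. These pieces lie downstream of the terminator and do not appear to be part of the expressed product.

The expression cassette is driven by the hybrid tac promoter under control of a lac operator. The plasmid carries its own lacI gene behind the lacIq promoter, so transcription is repressed until relieved by IPTG. The open reading frame begins with a 6xHis tag followed by Schistosoma japonicum glutathione S-transferase, and the APLP2 domain was cloned downstream between SfiI and NotI sites, giving a His-GST–Kunitz fusion that allows purification on nickel or glutathione resins. The automated annotation labels the insert region as a sea anemone Kunitz-type inhibitor, which most likely reflects homology within this domain family rather than the true origin, since the record states a human insert. A bacteriophage fd terminator closes the transcription unit. The record places the construct in a large-scale survey of ligands for peptide recognition modules, where it supplied the purified domain.
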