Addgene plasmid #110041: pHH0103_APLP2_Kunitz-BPTI
Purpose: Protein expression and purification of APLP2_Kunitz-BPTI
Depositing lab: Sachdev Sidhu. Depositing organization: University of Toronto. Publication: Large-scale survey and database of high affinity ligands for peptide recognition modules. Teyra J, Kelil A, Jain S, Helmy M, Jajodia R, Hooda Y, Gu J, D'Cruz AA, Nicholson SE, Min J, Sudol M, Kim PM, Bader GD, Sidhu SS. Mol Syst Biol. 2020 Dec;16(12):e9310. doi: 10.15252/msb.20199310. PubMed 33438817.
Backbone
  Vector backbone: pHH0103
  Vector type: Bacterial Expression
Growth in bacteria
  Bacterial resistance: Ampicillin, 100 μg/mL
  Growth temperature: 37°C
  Growth strain: DH5alpha
  Copy number: Low Copy
Gene/Insert
  Gene/Insert name: APLP2_Kunitz-BPTI
  Species: H. sapiens (human)
  Entrez Gene: APLP2 (a.k.a. APLP-2, APPH, APPL2, CDEBP)
  Cloning method: Restriction Enzyme; 5′ cloning site Sfi1 (unknown if destroyed); 3′ cloning site Not1 (unknown if destroyed)
Terms and licenses: Academic/Nonprofit Terms; Industry Terms: Not Available to Industry
How to cite: pHH0103_APLP2_Kunitz-BPTI was a gift from Sachdev Sidhu (Addgene plasmid # 110041 ; http://n2t.net/addgene:110041 ; RRID:Addgene_110041)
