>Addgene plasmid #110041 | pHH0103_APLP2_Kunitz-BPTI | depositor partial sequence | sequence record 206993 | pHH0103_APLP2_Kunitz-BPTI sequence 198 bps
GGCCCAGCCGGCCGTGAAAGCAGTTTGCAGCCAGGAAGCTATGACCGGTCCGTGTCGTGCAGTCATGCCG
CGCTGGTATTTTGATCTGTCTAAGGGTAAATGCGTGCGTTTCATTTACGGCGGTTGTGGCGGTAACCGCA
ACAATTTTGAAAGTGAAGACTATTGCATGGCGGTTTGTAAAGCCATGATCGCGGCCGC
